>Addgene plasmid #40204 | pCAG-p21_T145D | depositor full sequence | sequence record 60097 | pCAG-p21_T145D sequence 3716 bps
CCTGCAGGCGTTACATAACTTACGGTAAATGGCCCGCCTGGCTGACCGCCCAACGACCCCCGCCCATTGA
CGTCAATAATGACGTATGTTCCCATAGTAACGCCAATAGGGACTTTCCATTGACGTCAATGGGTGGAGTA
TTTACGGTAAACTGCCCACTTGGCAGTACATCAAGTGTATCATATGCCAAGTACGCCCCCTATTGACGTC
AATGACGGTAAATGGCCCGCCTGGCATTATGCCCAGTACATGACCTTATGGGACTTTCCTACTTGGCAGT
ACATCTACGTATTAGTCATCGCTATTAACATGGTCGAGGTGAGCCCCACGTTCTGCTTCACTCTCCCCAT
CTCCCCCCCCTCCCCACCCCCAATTTTGTATTTATTTATTTTTTAATTATTTTGTGCAGCGATGGGGGCG
GGGGGGGGGGGGGGGCGCGCGCCAGGCGGGGCGGGGCGGGGCGAGGGGCGGGGCGGGGCGAGGCGGAGAG
GTGCGGCGGCAGCCAATCAGAGCGGCGCGCTCCGAAAGTTTCCTTTTATGGCGAGGCGGCGGCGGCGGCG
GCCCTATAAAAAGCGAAGCGCGCGGCGGGCGGGGAGTCGCTGCGACGCTGCCTTCGCCCCGTGCCCCGCT
CCGCCGCCGCCTCGCGCCGCCCGCCCCGGCTCTGACTGACCGCGTTACTCCCACAGGTGAGCGGGCGGGA
CGGCCCTTCTCCTCCGGGCTGTAATTAGCGCTTGGTTTAATGACGGCTTGTTTCTTTTCTGTGGCTGCGT
GAAAGCCTTGAGGGGCTCCGGGAGGGCCCTTTGTGCGGGGGGAGCGGCTCGGGGGGTGCGTGCGTGTGTG
TGTGCGTGGGGAGCGCCGCGTGCGGCTCCGCGCTGCCCGGCGGCTGTGAGCGCTGCGGGCGCGGCGCGGG
GCTTTGTGCGCTCCGCAGTGTGCGCGAGGGGAGCGCGGCCGGGGGCGGTGCCCCGCGGTGCGGGGGGGGC
TGCGAGGGGAACAAAGGCTGCGTGCGGGGTGTGTGCGTGGGGGGGTGAGCAGGGGGTGTGGGCGCGTCGG
TCGGGCTGCAACCCCCCCTGCACCCCCCTCCCCGAGTTGCTGAGCACGGCCCGGCTTCGGGTGCGGGGCT
CCGTACGGGGCGTGGCGCGGGGCTCGCCGTGCCGGGCGGGGGGTGGCGGCAGGTGGGGGTGCCGGGCGGG
GCGGGGCCGCCTCGGGCCGGGGAGGGCTCGGGGGAGGGGCGCGGCGGCCCCCGGAGCGCCGGCGGCTGTC
GAGGCGCGGCGAGCCGCAGCCATTGCCTTTTATGGTAATCGTGCGAGAGGGCGCAGGGACTTCCTTTGTC
CCAAATCTGTGCGGAGCCGAAATCTGGGAGGCGCCGCCGCACCCCCTCTAGCGGGCGCGGGGCGAAGCGG
TGCGGCGCCGGCAGGAAGGAAATGGGCGGGGAGGGCCTTCGTGCGTCGCCGCGCCGCCGTCCCCTTCTCC
CTCTCCAGCCTCGGGGCTGTCCGCGGGGGGACGGCTGCCTTCGGGGGGGACGGGGCAGGGCGGGGTTCGG
CTTCTGGCGTGTGACCGGCGGCTCTAGACAATTGTACTAACCTTCTTCTCTTTCCTCTCCTGACAGGTTG
GTGTACAGTAGCTTCCACCATGGACTCAGATCTCGAGCTCAAGCTTCGAATTCATGTCAGAACCGGCTGG
GGATGTCCGTCAGAACCCATGCGGCAGCAAGGCCTGCCGCCGCCTCTTCGGCCCAGTGGACAGCGAGCAG
CTGAGCCGCGACTGTGATGCGCTAATGGCGGGCTGCATCCAGGAGGCCCGTGAGCGATGGAACTTCGACT
TTGTCACCGAGACACCACTGGAGGGTGACTTCGCCTGGGAGCGTGTGCGGGGCCTTGGCCTGCCCAAGCT
CTACCTTCCCACGGGGCCCCGGCGAGGCCGGGATGAGTTGGGAGGAGGCAGGCGGCCTGGCACCTCACCT
GCTCTGCTGCAGGGGACAGCAGAGGAAGACCATGTGGACCTGTCACTGTCTTGTACCCTTGTGCCTCGCT
CAGGGGAGCAGGCTGAAGGGTCCCCAGGTGGACCTGGAGACTCTCAGGGTCGAAAACGGCGGCAGGACAG
CATGACAGATTTCTACCACTCCAAACGCCGGCTGATCTTCTCCAAGAGGAAGCCCTAAGGATCCACCGGT
CGCCAGCGGCCGCTAGCTCGACATGATAAGATACATTGATGAGTTTGGACAAACCACAACTAGAATGCAG
TGAAAAAAATGCTTTATTTGTGAAATTTGTGATGCTATTGCTTTATTTGTGAAATTTGTGATGCTATTGC
TTTATTTGTAACCATTATAAGCTGCAATAAACAAGTTAACAACAACAATTGCATTCATTTTATGTTTCAG
GTTCAGGGGGAGGTGTGGGAGGTTTTTTAAAGCAAGTAAAACCTCTACAAATGTGGTAGATCCATTTAAA
TGTTAATTAACTAGCCATGACCAAAATCCCTTAACGTGAGTTTTCGTTCCACTGAGCGTCAGACCCCGTA
GAAAAGATCAAAGGATCTTCTTGAGATCCTTTTTTTCTGCGCGTAATCTGCTGCTTGCAAACAAAAAAAC
CACCGCTACCAGCGGTGGTTTGTTTGCCGGATCAAGAGCTACCAACTCTTTTTCCGAAGGTAACTGGCTT
CAGCAGAGCGCAGATACCAAATACTGTTCTTCTAGTGTAGCCGTAGTTAGGCCACCACTTCAAGAACTCT
GTAGCACCGCCTACATACCTCGCTCTGCTAATCCTGTTACCAGTGGCTGCTGCCAGTGGCGATAAGTCGT
GTCTTACCGGGTTGGACTCAAGACGATAGTTACCGGATAAGGCGCAGCGGTCGGGCTGAACGGGGGGTTC
GTGCACACAGCCCAGCTTGGAGCGAACGACCTACACCGAACTGAGATACCTACAGCGTGAGCTATGAGAA
AGCGCCACGCTTCCCGAAGGGAGAAAGGCGGACAGGTATCCGGTAAGCGGCAGGGTCGGAACAGGAGAGC
GCACGAGGGAGCTTCCAGGGGGAAACGCCTGGTATCTTTATAGTCCTGTCGGGTTTCGCCACCTCTGACT
TGAGCGTCGATTTTTGTGATGCTCGTCAGGGGGGCGGAGCCTATGGAAAAACGCCAGCAACGCGGCCTTT
TTACGGTTCCTGGCCTTTTGCTGGCCTTTTGCTCACATGTTCTTAATTAAATTTTTCAAAAGTAGTTGAC
AATTAATCATCGGCATAGTATATCGGCATAGTATAATACGACTCACTATAGGAGGGCCATCATGGCCAAG
TTGACCAGTGCTGTCCCAGTGCTCACAGCCAGGGATGTGGCTGGAGCTGTTGAGTTCTGGACTGACAGGT
TGGGGTTCTCCAGAGATTTTGTGGAGGATGACTTTGCAGGTGTGGTCAGAGATGATGTCACCCTGTTCAT
CTCAGCAGTCCAGGACCAGGTGGTGCCTGACAACACCCTGGCTTGGGTGTGGGTGAGAGGACTGGATGAG
CTGTATGCTGAGTGGAGTGAGGTGGTCTCCACCAACTTCAGGGATGCCAGTGGCCCTGCCATGACAGAGA
TTGGAGAGCAGCCCTGGGGGAGAGAGTTTGCCCTGAGAGACCCAGCAGGCAACTGTGTGCACTTTGTGGC
AGAGGAGCAGGACTGAGGATAAGAATTGAGTTTCAGAAAAGGGGGCCTGAGTGGCCCCTTTTTTCAACTT
AATTAA
Features (pLannotate 1.2.2; 10 found; start..end, strand, type, name):
      9..312     +  enhancer       CMV enhancer: human cytomegalovirus immediate early enhancer
    314..591     +  promoter       chicken β-actin promoter: No description available
    593..1568    +  intron         chimeric intron: chimera between introns from chicken β-actin and rabbit β-globin
   1632..1663    +  misc_feature   MCS (fragment): multiple cloning site
   1664..2158    +  CDS            p21: human cyclin-dependent kinase inhibitor 1A; Homo sapiens CDKN1A; mediates p53-dependent arrest in the G1 phase of the cell cycle
   2190..2290    -  polyA_signal   SV40 poly(A) signal (fragment): SV40 polyadenylation signal
   2370..2438    -  CDS            large T antigen (fragment): large T antigen from SV40 (simian virus 40)
   2541..3129    +  rep_origin     ori: high-copy-number ColE1/pMB1/pBR322/pUC origin of replication
   3215..3262    +  promoter       EM7 promoter: synthetic bacterial promoter&nbsp
   3282..3653    +  CDS            ble: BLE_STRHI - Experimental evidence at protein level: Swiss-Prot protein existence level 1. Binding protein with a strong affinity to the bleomycin family of antibiotics. From Streptoalloteichus hindustanus.
