[The description below was written by a language model from this plasmid's Addgene catalogue record and pLannotate feature annotations shown in this document.]
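Description:
pCAG-p21_T145D is a compact (about 3.7 kb) mammalian expression plasmid built on a modified pDRIVE-CAG backbone. It is propagated in E. coli through a high-copy ColE1/pUC-type origin and selected with Zeocin. Resistance comes from the Streptoalloteichus hindustanus ble gene, which encodes a bleomycin-binding protein, driven by the synthetic bacterial EM7 promoter. Because ble is under a bacterial promoter only, the record lists no selectable marker for mammalian cells, so the plasmid is suited to transient transfection rather than stable selection.

The payload is the human CDKN1A coding sequence (p21, also known as WAF1 or Cip1), the cyclin-dependent kinase inhibitor that mediates p53-dependent G1 arrest. It carries a T145D substitution. It was inserted between EcoRI and BamHI sites, both retained, having been subcloned from an earlier plasmid made elsewhere. Expression is driven by the composite CAG promoter, annotated here as the CMV immediate-early enhancer, the chicken β-actin promoter and a chimeric chicken β-actin/rabbit β-globin intron. This combination gives strong, broadly active transcription in mammalian cells. Downstream lies an SV40-derived region annotated as a polyadenylation signal fragment with a short remnant of large T antigen coding sequence, which presumably provides transcript termination. No epitope tag or reporter is annotated.

Replacing threonine 145 with aspartate is a standard phosphomimetic design. The source reference cited for the insert concerns Akt-dependent phosphorylation of p21 and its effect on PCNA binding and proliferation. The associated publication examines the role of p21 in neuronal preconditioning, so the construct is presumably used to test how a constitutively "phosphorylated" form of p21 behaves when overexpressed in mammalian cells, including neurons.
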