Addgene plasmid #40204: pCAG-p21_T145D
Depositing lab: Philipp Mergenthaler. Depositing organization: Charite Universitaetsmedizin Berlin. Publication: A functional role of the cyclin-dependent kinase inhibitor 1 (p21(WAF1/CIP1)) for neuronal preconditioning. Mergenthaler P, Muselmann C, Sunwoldt J, Isaev NK, Wieloch T, Dirnagl U, Meisel A, Ruscher K. J Cereb Blood Flow Metab. 2013 Mar;33(3):351-5. doi: 10.1038/jcbfm.2012.213. Epub 2013 Jan 9. PubMed 23299246.
Backbone
  Vector backbone: pCAG
  Backbone manufacturer: Invivogen
  Modifications to backbone: Modified backbone from pDRIVE-CAG.
  Vector type: Mammalian Expression
  Selectable markers: no selectable marker
Growth in bacteria
  Bacterial resistance: Bleocin (Zeocin), 50 μg/mL
  Growth temperature: 37°C
  Growth strain: DH5alpha
  Copy number: High Copy
Gene/Insert
  Gene/Insert name: p21 (alt names: WAF1; Cip1)
  Species: H. sapiens (human)
  Mutation: T145D
  Entrez Gene: CDKN1A (a.k.a. CAP20, CDKN1, CIP1, MDA-6, P21, SDI1, WAF1, p21CIP1)
  Promoter: CAG
  Cloning method: Restriction Enzyme; 5′ cloning site EcoRI (not destroyed); 3′ cloning site BamHI (not destroyed)
  Sequencing primers: 5′ NA; 3′ NA
Resource information
  A portion of this plasmid was derived from a plasmid made by: Original plasmids provided by S. Dimmeler. Inserts subcloned into pCAG. Original reference: Rossig L, Jadidi AS, Urbich C, Badorff C, Zeiher AM, Dimmeler S (2001) Akt-dependent phosphorylation of p21(Cip1) regulates PCNA binding and proliferation of endothelial cells. Mol Cell Biol 21:5644-5657.
Terms and licenses: Academic/Nonprofit Terms; Industry Terms: Not Available to Industry
How to cite: pCAG-p21_T145D was a gift from Philipp Mergenthaler (Addgene plasmid # 40204 ; http://n2t.net/addgene:40204 ; RRID:Addgene_40204)
