>Addgene plasmid #40204 | pCAG-p21_T145D | addgene partial sequence | sequence record 59727 | pCAGGS5 5'-ggttcggcttctggcgtgtgacc-3'
ACCTTCTTCTCTTTCCTCTCCTGACAGGTTGGTGTACAGTAGCTTCCACCATGGACTCAGATCTCGAGCT
CAAGCTTCGAATTCATGTCAGAACCGGCTGGGGATGTCCGTCAGAACCCATGCGGCAGCAAGGCCTGCCG
CCGCCTCTTCGGCCCAGTGGACAGCGAGCAGCTGAGCCGCGACTGTGATGCGCTAATGGCGGGCTGCATC
CAGGAGGCCCGTGAGCGATGGAACTTCGACTTTGTCACCGAGACACCACTGGAGGGTGACTTCGCCTGGG
AGCGTGTGCGGGGCCTTGGCCTGCCCAAGCTCTACCTTCCCACGGGGCCCCGGCGAGGCCGGGATGAGTT
GGGAGGAGGCAGGCGGCCTGGCACCTCACCTGCTCTGCTGCAGGGGACAGCAGAGGAAGACCATGTGGAC
CTGTCACTGTCTTGTACCCTTGTGCCTCGCTCAGGGGAGCAGGCTGAAGGGTCCCCAGGTGGACCTGGAG
ACTCTCAGGGTCGAAAACGGCGGCAGGACAGCATGACAGATTTCTACCACTCCAAACGCCGGCTGATCTT
CTCCAAGAGGAAGCCCTAAGGATCCACCGGTCGCCAGCGGCCGCTAGCTCGACATGATAAGATACATTGA
TGAGTTTGGACAAACCACAACTAGAATGCAGTGAAAAAAATGCTTTATTTGTGAAATTTGTGATGCTATT
GCTTTATTTGTGAAATTTGTGATGCTATTGCTTTATTTGTAACCATTATAAGCTGCAATAAACAAGTTAA
CAACAACAATTGCATTCATTTTATGTTTCAGGTTCAGGGGGA
